>Addgene plasmid #173112 | ALC1-c007 | addgene full sequence | sequence record 349907 | Addgene NGS Result
ATGCACCATCATCATCATCATTCTATGGTCTTCACACTCGAAGATTTCGTTGGGGACTGGCGACAGACAG
CCGGCTACAACCTGGACCAAGTCCTTGAACAGGGAGGTGTGTCCAGTTTGTTTCAGAATCTCGGGGTGTC
CGTAACTCCGATCCAAAGGATTGTCCTGAGCGGTGAAAATGGGCTGAAGATCGACATCCATGTCATCATC
CCGTATGAAGGTCTGAGCGGCGACCAAATGGGCCAGATCGAAAAAATTTTTAAGGTGGTGTACCCTGTGG
ACGATCATCACTTTAAGGTGATCCTGCACTATGGCACACTGGTAATCGACGGGGTTACGCCGAACATGAT
CGACTATTTCGGACGGCCGTATGAAGGCATCGCCGTGTTCGACGGCAAAAAGATCACTGTAACAGGGACC
CTGTGGAACGGCAACAAAATTATCGACGAGCGCCTGATCAACCCCGACGGCTCCCTGCTGTTCCGAGTAA
CCATCAACGGAGTGACCGGCTGGCGGCTGTGCGAACGCATTCTGGCGGGTACCGAGAACCTGTACTTCCA
ATCCATGCTGCGTAACAAAGGTAGCGTGCTGATCCCGGGTCTGGTTGAAGGCAGCACCAAGCGTAAGCGT
GTTCTGAGCCCGGAGGAACTGGAAGACCGTCAGAAGAAACGTCAAGAGGCGGCGGCGAAACGTCGTCGTC
TGATTGAGGAAAAGAAACGTCAGAAGGAAGAGGCGGAACACAAGAAAAAGATGGCGTGGTGGGAGAGCAA
CAACTACCAAAGCTTCTGCCTGCCGAGCGAGGAAAGCGAACCGGAGGACCTGGAAAACGGCGAGGAAAGC
AGCGCGGAGCTGGATTACCAGGACCCGGATGCGACCAGCCTGAAATATGTTAGCGGTGATGTTACCCACC
CGCAAGCGGGTGCGGAGGATGCGCTGATCGTGCACTGCGTTGACGATAGCGGTCACTGGGGTCGTGGTGG
CCTGTTCACCGCGCTGGAAAAACGTAGCGCGGAGCCGCGTAAGATTTATGAACTGGCGGGCAAAATGAAG
GATCTGAGCCTGGGTGGCGTGCTGCTGTTTCCGGTTGACGATAAAGAGAGCCGTAACAAGGGTCAGGACC
TGCTGGCGCTGATCGTGGCGCAACACCGTGATCGTAGCAACGTTCTGAGCGGCATCAAGATGGCGGCGCT
GGAGGAAGGTCTGAAAAAGATTTTCCTGGCGGCGAAAAAGAAAAAGGCGAGCGTGCACCTGCCGCGTATC
GGTCACGCGACCAAAGGCTTTAACTGGTACGGTACCGAGCGTCTGATTCGTAAGCACCTGGCGGCGCGTG
GTATCCCGACCTATATTTACTATTTCCCGCGTAGCAAATAGGACGGTCTCCAGTAAAGGTGGATACGGAT
CCGAATTCGAGCTCCGTCGACAAGCTTGCGGCCGCACTCGAGCACCACCACCACCACCACTGAGATCCGG
CTGCTAACAAAGCCCGAAAGGAAGCTGAGTTGGCTGCTGCCACCGCTGAGCAATAACTAGCATAACCCCT
TGGGGCCTCTAAACGGGTCTTGAGGGGTTTTTTGCTGAAAGGAGGAACTATATCCGGATTGGCGAATGGG
[124 nt withheld, positions 1611-1734]
C
[91 nt withheld, positions 1736-1826]
A
[49 nt withheld, positions 1828-1876]
CCTTTGACGTTGGAGTCCACGTTCTTT
[37 nt withheld, positions 1904-1940]
ACCCTATCTCGGTCTATTCTTTTGATTTATAAGGGATTTTGCCGATTTCGGCCTATTGGTTAAAAAATGA
GCTGATTTAACAAAAATTTAACGCGAATTTTAACAAAATATTAACGCTTACAATTTAGGTGGCACTTTTC
GGGGAAATGTGCGCGGAACCCCTATTTGTTTATTTTTCTAAATACATTCAAATATGTATCCGCTCATGAA
TTAATTCTTAGAAAAACTCATCGAGCATCAAATGAAACTGCAATTTATTCATATCAGGATTATCAATACC
ATATTTTTGAAAAAGCCGTTTCTGTAATGAAGGAGAAAACTCACCGAGGCAGTTCCATAGGATGGCAAGA
TCCTGGTATCGGTCTGCGATTCCGACTCGTCCAACATCAATACAACCTATTAATTTCCCCTCGTCAAAAA
TAAGGTTATCAAGTGAGAAATCACCATGAGTGACGACTGAATCCGGTGAGAATGGCAAAAGTTTATGCAT
TTCTTTCCAGACTTGTTCAACAGGCCAGCCATTACGCTCGTCATCAAAATCACTCGCATCAACCAAACCG
TTATTCATTCGTGATTGCGCCTGAGCGAGACGAAATACGCGATCGCTGTTAAAAGGACAATTACAAACAG
GAATCGAATGCAACCGGCGCAGGAACACTGCCAGCGCATCAACAATATTTTCACCTGAATCAGGATATTC
TTCTAATACCTGGAATGCTGTTTTCCCGGGGATCGCAGTGGTGAGTAACCATGCATCATCAGGAGTACGG
ATAAAATGCTTGATGGTCGGAAGAGGCATAAATTCCGTCAGCCAGTTTAGTCTGACCATCTCATCTGTAA
CATCATTGGCAACGCTACCTTTGCCATGTTTCAGAAACAACTCTGGCGCATCGGGCTTCCCATACAATCG
ATAGATTGTCGCACCTGATTGCCCGACATTATCGCGAGCCCATTTATACCCATATAAATCAGCATCCATG
TTGGAATTTAATCGCGGCCTAGAGCAAGACGTTTCCCGTTGAATATGGCTCATAACACCCCTTGTATTAC
TGTTTATGTAAGCAGACAGTTTTATTGTTCATGACCAAAATCCCTTAACGTGAGTTTTCGTTCCACTGAG
CGTCAGACCCCGTAGAAAAGATCAAAGGATCTTCTTGAGATCCTTTTTTTCTGCGCGTAATCTGCTGCTT
GCAAACAAAAAAACCACCGCTACCAGCGGTGGTTTGTTTGCCGGATCAAGAGCTACCAACTCTTTTTCCG
AAGGTAACTGGCTTCAGCAGAGCGCAGATACCAAATACTGTCCTTCTAGTGTAGCCGTAGTTAGGCCACC
ACTTCAAGAACTCTGTAGCACCGCCTACATACCTCGCTCTGCTAATCCTGTTACCAGTGGCTGCTGCCAG
TGGCGATAAGTCGTGTCTTACCGGGTTGGACTCAAGACGATAGTTACCGGATAAGGCGCAGCGGTCGGGC
TGAACGGGGGGTTCGTGCACACAGCCCAGCTTGGAGCGAACGACCTACACCGAACTGAGATACCTACAGC
GTGAGCTATGAGAAAGCGCCACGCTTCCCGAAGGGAGAAAGGCGGACAGGTATCCGGTAAGCGGCAGGGT
CGGAACAGGAGAGCGCACGAGGGAGCTTCCAGGGGGAAACGCCTGGTATCTTTATAGTCCTGTCGGGTTT
CGCCACCTCTGACTTGAGCGTCGATTTTTGTGATGCTCGTCAGGGGGGCGGAGCCTATGGAAAAACGCCA
GCAACGCGGCCTTTTTACGGTTCCTGGCCTTTTGCTGGCCTTTTGCTCACATGTTCTTTCCTGCGTTATC
CCCTGATTCTGTGGATAACCGTATTACCGCCTTTGAGTGAGCTGATACCGCTCGCCGCAGCCGAACGACC
GAGCGCAGCGAGTCAGTGAGCGAGGAAGCGGAAGAGCGCCTGATGCGGTATTTTCTCCTTACGCATCTGT
GCGGTATTTCACACCGCAATGGTGCACTCTCAGTACAATCTGCTCTGATGCCGCATAGTTAAGCCAGTAT
ACACTCCGCTATCGCTACGTGACTGGGTCATGGCTGCGCCCCGACACCCGCCAACACCCGCTGACGCGCC
CTGACGGGCTTGTCTGCTCCCGGCATCCGCTTACAGACAAGCTGTGACCGTCTCCGGGAGCTGCATGTGT
CAGAGGTTTTCACCGTCATCACCGAAACGCGCGAGGCAGCTGCGGTAAAGCTCATCAGCGTGGTCCTGAA
GCGATTCACAGATGTCTGCCTGTTCATCCGCGTCCAGCTCGTTGAGTTTCTCCAGAAGCGTTAATGTCTG
GCTTCTGATAAAGCGGGCCATGTTAAGGGCGGTTTTTTCCTGTTTGGTCACTGATGCCTCCGTGTAAGGG
GGATTTCTGTTCATGGGGGTAATGATACCGATGAAACGAGAGAGGATGCTCACGATACGGGTTACTGATG
ATGAACATGCCCGGTTACTGGAACGTTGTGAGGGTAAACAACTGGCGGTATGGATGCGGCGGGACCAGAG
AAAAATCACTCAGGGTCAATGCCAGCGCTTCGTTAATACAGATGTAGGTGTTCCACAGGGTAGCCAGCAG
CATCCTGCGATGCAGATCCGGAACATAATGGTGCAGGGCGCTGACTTCCGCGTTTCCAGACTTTACGAAA
CACGGAAACCGAAGACCATTCATGTTGTTGCTCAGGTCGCAGACGTTTTGCAGCAGCAGTCGCTTCACGT
TCGCTCGCGTATCGGTGATTCATTCTGCTAACCAGTAAGGCAACCCCGCCAGCCTAGCCGGGTCCTCAAC
GACAGGAGCACGATCATGCGCACCCGTGGGGCCGCCATGCCGGCGATAATGGCCTGCTTCTCGCCGAAAC
GTTTGGTGGCGGGACCAGTGACGAAGGCTTGAGCGAGGGCGTGCAAGATTCCGAATACCGCAAGCGACAG
GCCGATCATCGTCGCGCTCCAGCGAAAGCGGTCCTCGCCGAAAATGACCCAGAGCGCTGCCGGCACCTGT
CCTACGAGTTGCATGATAAAGAAGACAGTCATAAGTGCGGCGACGATAGTCATGCCCCGCGCCCACCGGA
AGGAGCTGACTGGGTTGAAGGCTCTCAAGGGCATCGGTCGAGATCCCGGTGCCTAATGAGTGAGCTAACT
TACATTAATTGCGTTGCGCTCACTGCCCGCTTTCCAGTCGGGAAACCTGTCGTGCCAGCTGCATTAATGA
ATCGGCCAACGCGCGGGGAGAGGCGGTTTGCGTATTGGGCGCCAGGGTGGTTTTTCTTTTCACCAGTGAG
ACGGGCAACAGCTGATTGCCCTTCACCGCCTGGCCCTGAGAGAGTTGCAGCAAGCGGTCCACGCTGGTTT
GCCCCAGCAGGCGAAAATCCTGTTTGATGGTGGTTAACGGCGGGATATAACATGAGCTGTCTTCGGTATC
GTCGTATCCCACTACCGAGATATCCGCACCAACGCGCAGCCCGGACTCGGTAATGGCGCGCATTGCGCCC
AGCGCCATCTGATCGTTGGCAACCAGCATCGCAGTGGGAACGATGCCCTCATTCAGCATTTGCATGGTTT
GTTGAAAACCGGACATGGCACTCCAGTCGCCTTCCCGTTCCGCTATCGGCTGAATTTGATTGCGAGTGAG
ATATTTATGCCAGCCAGCCAGACGCAGACGCGCCGAGACAGAACTTAATGGGCCCGCTAACAGCGCGATT
TGCTGGTGACCCAATGCGACCAGATGCTCCACGCCCAGTCGCGTACCGTCTTCATGGGAGAAAATAATAC
TGTTGATGGGTGTCTGGTCAGAGACATCAAGAAATAACGCCGGAACATTAGTGCAGGCAGCTTCCACAGC
AATGGCATCCTGGTCATCCAGCGGATAGTTAATGATCAGCCCACTGACGCGTTGCGCGAGAAGATTGTGC
ACCGCCGCTTTACAGGCTTCGACGCCGCTTCGTTCTACCATCGACACCACCACGCTGGCACCCAGTTGAT
CGGCGCGAGATTTAATCGCCGCGACAATTTGCGACGGCGCGTGCAGGGCCAGACTGGAGGTGGCAACGCC
AATCAGCAACGACTGTTTGCCCGCCAGTTGTTGTGCCACGCGGTTGGGAATGTAATTCAGCTCCGCCATC
GCCGCTTCCACTTTTTCCCGCGTTTTCGCAGAAACGTGGCTGGCCTGGTTCACCACGCGGGAAACGGTCT
GATAAGAGACACCGGCATACTCTGCGACATCGTATAACGTTACTGGTTTCACATTCACCACCCTGAATTG
ACTCTCTTCCGGGCGCTATCATGCCATACCGCGAAAGGTTTTGCGCCATTCGATGGTGTCCGGGATCTCG
ACGCTCTCCCTTATGCGACTCCTGCATTAGGAAGCAGCCCAGTAGTAGGTTGAGGCCGTTGAGCACCGCC
GCCGCAAGGAATGGTGCATGCAAGGAGATGGCGCCCAACAGTCCCCCGGCCACGGGGCCTGCCACCATAC
CCACGCCGAAACAAGCGCTCATGAGCCCGAAGTGGCGAGCCCGATCTTCCCCATCGGTGATGTCGGCGAT
ATAGGCGCCAGCAACCGCACCTGTGGCGCCGGTGATGCCGGCCACGATGCGTCCGGCGTAGAGGATCGAG
ATCTCGATCCCGCGAAATTAATACGACTCACTATAGGGGAATTGTGAGCGGATAACAATTCCCCTCTAGA
AATAATTTTGTTTAACTTTAAGAAGGAGATATACAT
Features (pLannotate 1.2.2; 20 found; start..end, strand, type, name):
     25..537     +  CDS            Nluc: NanoLuc® luciferase human codon-optimized
    568..1368    +  CDS            CHD1L (fragment): CHD1L_HUMAN - Also known as ALC1 From Homo sapiens (Human).
   1443..1460    +  CDS            9xHis (fragment): 9xHis affinity tag
   1470..1519    +  CDS            SET1 (fragment): solubility-enhancement tag derived from T7 phage gene 10B
   1527..1574    +  terminator     T7 terminator: transcription terminator for bacteriophage T7 RNA polymerase
   1611..2039    +  rep_origin     f1 ori (sequence partly withheld): f1 bacteriophage origin of replication; arrow indicates direction of (+) strand synthesis
   2092..2149    +  promoter       AmpR promoter (fragment): bla
   2158..2973    -  CDS            KanR: aminoglycoside phosphotransferase; aph(3')-Ia; confers resistance to kanamycin in bacteria or G418 (Geneticin®) in eukaryotes
   3095..3683    +  rep_origin     ori: high-copy-number ColE1/pMB1/pBR322/pUC origin of replication
   3869..4008    -  misc_feature   bom: basis of mobility region from pBR322
   4110..4301    -  CDS            rop: Rop protein, which maintains plasmids at low copy number; rop
   4318..4698    +  CDS            YPB1_ECOLX: Protein predicted: Swiss-Prot protein existence level 4. From Escherichia coli.
   4770..5061    -  CDS            TcR (fragment): tetracycline efflux protein; tet; confers resistance to tetracycline
   5076..5097    -  protein_bind   CAP binding site: CAP binding activates transcription in the presence of cAMP. E. coli catabolite activator protein
   5110..6192    -  CDS            lacI: lac repressor; lacI; The lac repressor binds to the lac operator to inhibit transcription in E. coli. This inhibition can be relieved by adding lactose or isopropyl-β-D-thiogalactopyranoside (IPTG).
   6193..6270    -  promoter       lacI promoter: lacI
   6278..6557    -  CDS            TcR (fragment): tetracycline efflux protein; tet; confers resistance to tetracycline
   6579..6597    +  promoter       T7 promoter: promoter for bacteriophage T7 RNA polymerase
   6598..6622    +  protein_bind   lac operator: The lac repressor binds to the lac operator to inhibit transcription in E. coli. This inhibition can be relieved by adding lactose or isopropyl-β-D-thiogalactopyranoside (IPTG). lac repressor encoded by lacI
   6637..6659    +  RBS            RBS: efficient ribosome binding site from bacteriophage T7 gene 10 (Olins and Rangwala, 1989)
