[The description below was written by a language model from this plasmid's Addgene catalogue record and pLannotate feature annotations shown in this document.]
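Description:
ALC1-c007 is a bacterial expression plasmid built on the pNH-nanoLuc backbone, a pET-style vector of about 6.7 kb, for producing a NanoLuc-tagged fragment of human CHD1L (also called ALC1) in E. coli. It is selected with kanamycin through an aph(3')-Ia resistance gene and replicates from a ColE1/pBR322-type origin accompanied by the rop gene and the bom region, consistent with the low copy number listed in the record. An f1 origin is also present, along with remnant tetracycline-resistance fragments and a predicted E. coli open reading frame that appear to be backbone leftovers rather than functional parts.

Expression is driven by a T7 promoter followed by a lac operator and the strong T7 gene 10 ribosome binding site, with a plasmid-borne lacI gene supplying repressor. Transcription therefore depends on a host that provides T7 RNA polymerase and is inducible with IPTG, and it ends at a T7 terminator. The reading frame begins with NanoLuc luciferase from the backbone, fused at its C-terminus to a codon-optimized CHD1L segment spanning residues L613 to K879, which was inserted by ligation-independent cloning. Downstream of the insert the annotation detects a short His-tag fragment and a fragment of a T7 gene 10B-derived solubility tag; whether these are translated as part of the fusion or lie after a stop codon cannot be determined from the record.

The stated purpose is recombinant fusion protein expression in E. coli, and the construct belongs to a published toolbox of ADP-ribosyl binding proteins. The luciferase fusion would presumably provide a luminescent readout for the CHD1L fragment, although the record does not describe specific assays.
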