Addgene plasmid #173112: ALC1-c007
Purpose: Expression of recombinant fusion protein in E. coli
Depositing lab: Lari Lehtiö. Depositing organization: University of Oulu. Publication: A molecular toolbox for ADP-ribosyl binding proteins. Sowa ST, Galera-Prat A, Wazir S, Alanen HI, Maksimainen MM, Lehtio L. Cell Rep Methods. 2021 Dec 20;1(8):100121. doi: 10.1016/j.crmeth.2021.100121. Epub 2021 Nov 11. PubMed 34786571.
Backbone
  Vector backbone: pNH-nanoLuc
  Vector type: Bacterial Expression
Growth in bacteria
  Bacterial resistance: Kanamycin, 50 μg/mL
  Growth temperature: 37°C
  Growth strain: DH5alpha
  Copy number: Low Copy
Gene/Insert
  Gene/Insert name: CHD1L
  Species: H. sapiens (human)
  Mutation: L613-K879, codon optimized
  Entrez Gene: CHD1L (a.k.a. ALC1, CHDL)
  Tag / fusion protein: Nanoluc (N terminal on backbone)
  Cloning method: Ligation Independent Cloning
Terms and licenses: Academic/Nonprofit Terms; Industry Terms: Not Available to Industry
Depositor comments: Please visit https://www.biorxiv.org/content/10.1101/2021.05.31.445082v2 for bioRxiv preprint.
How to cite: ALC1-c007 was a gift from Lari Lehtiö (Addgene plasmid # 173112 ; http://n2t.net/addgene:173112 ; RRID:Addgene_173112)
